>Addgene plasmid #44012 | pInducer20 | addgene full sequence | sequence record 485342 | Addgene Long Read Sequencing Result
TTGAGATCCTTTTTTTCTGCGCGTAATCTGCTGCTTGCAAACAAAAAAACCACCGCTACCAGCGGTGGTT
TGTTTGCCGGATCAAGAGCTACCAACTCTTTTTCCGAAGGTAACTGGCTTCAGCAGAGCGCAGATACCAA
ATACTGTTCTTCTAGTGTAGCCGTAGTTAGGCCACCACTTCAAGAACTCTGTAGCACCGCCTACATACCT
CGCTCTGCTAATCCTGTTACCAGTGGCTGCTGCCAGTGGCGATAAGTCGTGTCTTACCGGGTTGGACTCA
AGACGATAGTTACCGGATAAGGCGCAGCGGTCGGGCTGAACGGGGGGTTCGTGCACACAGCCCAGCTTGG
AGCGAACGACCTACACCGAACTGAGATACCTACAGCGTGAGCTATGAGAAAGCGCCACGCTTCCCGAAGG
GAGAAAGGCGGACAGGTATCCGGTAAGCGGCAGGGTCGGAACAGGAGAGCGCACGAGGGAGCTTCCAGGG
GGAAACGCCTGGTATCTTTATAGTCCTGTCGGGTTTCGCCACCTCTGACTTGAGCGTCGATTTTTGTGAT
GCTCGTCAGGGGGGCGGAGCCTATGGAAAAACGCCAGCAACGCGGCCTTTTTACGGTTCCTGGCCTTTTG
CTGGCCTTTTGCTCACATGTTCTTTCCTGCGTTATCCCCTGATTCTGTGGATAACCGTATTACCGCCTTT
GAGTGAGCTGATACCGCTCGCCGCAGCCGAACGACCGAGCGCAGCGAGTCAGTGAGCGAGGAAGCGGAAG
AGCGCCCAATACGCAAACCGCCTCTCCCCGCGCGTTGGCCGATTCATTAATGCAGCAAGCTCATGGCTGA
CTAATTTTTTTTATTTATGCAGAGGCCGAGGCCGCCTCGGCCTCTGAGCTATTCCAGAAGTAGTGAGGAG
GCTTTTTTGGAGGCCTAGGCTTTTGCAAAAAGCTCCCCGTGGCACGACAGGTTTCCCGACTGGAAAGCGG
GCAGTGAGCGCAACGCAATTAATGTGAGTTAGCTCACTCATTAGGCACCCCAGGCTTTACACTTTATGCT
TCCGGCTCGTATGTTGTGTGGAATTGTGAGCGGATAACAATTTCACACAGGAAACAGCTATGACATGATT
ACGAATTTCACAAATAAAGCATTTTTTTCACTGCATTCTAGTTGTGGTTTGTCCAAACTCATCAATGTAT
CTTATCATGTCTGGATCAACTGGATAACTCAAGCTAACCAAAATCATCCCAAACTTCCCACCCCATACCC
TATTACCACTGCCAATTACCTGTGGTTTCATTTACTCTAAACCTGTGATTCCTCTGAATTATTTTCATTT
TAAAGAAATTGTATTTGTTAAATATGTACTACAAACTTAGTAGTTGGAAGGGCTAATTCACTCCCAAAGA
AGACAAGATATCCTTGATCTGTGGATCTACCACACACAAGGCTACTTCCCTGATTAGCAGAACTACACAC
CAGGGCCAGGGGTCAGATATCCACTGACCTTTGGATGGTGCTACAAGCTAGTACCAGTTGAGCCAGATAA
GGTAGAAGAGGCCAATAAAGGAGAGAACACCAGCTTGTTACACCCTGTGAGCCTGCATGGGATGGATGAC
CCGGAGAGAGAAGTGTTAGAGTGGAGGTTTGACAGCCGCCTAGCATTTCATCACGTGGCCCGAGAGCTGC
ATCCGGAGTACTTCAAGAACTGCTGATATCGAGCTTGCTACAAGGGACTTTCCGCTGGGGACTTTCCAGG
GAGGCGTGGCCTGGGCGGGACTGGGGAGTGGCGAGCCCTCAGATCCTGCATATAAGCAGCTGCTTTTTGC
CTGTACTGGGTCTCTCTGGTTAGACCAGATCTGAGCCTGGGAGCTCTCTGGCTAACTAGGGAACCCACTG
CTTAAGCCTCAATAAAGCTTGCCTTGAGTGCTTCAAGTAGTGTGTGCCCGTCTGTTGTGTGACTCTGGTA
ACTAGAGATCCCTCAGACCCTTTTAGTCAGTGTGGAAAATCTCTAGCAGTGGCGCCCGAACAGGGACTTG
AAAGCGAAAGGGAAACCAGAGGAGCTCTCTCGACGCAGGACTCGGCTTGCTGAAGCGCGCACGGCAAGAG
GCGAGGGGCGGCGACTGGTGAGTACGCCAAAAATTTTGACTAGCGGAGGCTAGAAGGAGAGAGATGGGTG
CGAGAGCGTCAGTATTAAGCGGGGGAGAATTAGATCGCGATGGGAAAAAATTCGGTTAAGGCCAGGGGGA
AAGAAAAAATATAAATTAAAACATATAGTATGGGCAAGCAGGGAGCTAGAACGATTCGCAGTTAATCCTG
GCCTGTTAGAAACATCAGAAGGCTGTAGACAAATACTGGGACAGCTACAACCATCCCTTCAGACAGGATC
AGAAGAACTTAGATCATTATATAATACAGTAGCAACCCTCTATTGTGTGCATCAAAGGATAGAGATAAAA
GACACCAAGGAAGCTTTAGACAAGATAGAGGAAGAGCAAAACAAAAGTAAGACCACCGCACAGCAAGCGG
CCGGCCGCTGATCTTCAGACCTGGAGGAGGAGATATGAGGGACAATTGGAGAAGTGAATTATATAAATAT
AAAGTAGTAAAAATTGAACCATTAGGAGTAGCACCCACCAAGGCAAAGAGAAGAGTGGTGCAGAGAGAAA
AAAGAGCAGTGGGAATAGGAGCTTTGTTCCTTGGGTTCTTGGGAGCAGCAGGAAGCACTATGGGCGCAGC
GTCAATGACGCTGACGGTACAGGCCAGACAATTATTGTCTGGTATAGTGCAGCAGCAGAACAATTTGCTG
AGGGCTATTGAGGCGCAACAGCATCTGTTGCAACTCACAGTCTGGGGCATCAAGCAGCTCCAGGCAAGAA
TCCTGGCTGTGGAAAGATACCTAAAGGATCAACAGCTCCTGGGGATTTGGGGTTGCTCTGGAAAACTCAT
TTGCACCACTGCTGTGCCTTGGAATGCTAGTTGGAGTAATAAATCTCTGGAACAGATTTGGAATCACACG
ACCTGGATGGAGTGGGACAGAGAAATTAACAATTACACAAGCTTAATACACTCCTTAATTGAAGAATCGC
AAAACCAGCAAGAAAAGAATGAACAAGAATTATTGGAATTAGATAAATGGGCAAGTTTGTGGAATTGGTT
TAACATAACAAATTGGCTGTGGTATATAAAATTATTCATAATGATAGTAGGAGGCTTGGTAGGTTTAAGA
ATAGTTTTTGCTGTACTTTCTATAGTGAATAGAGTTAGGCAGGGATATTCACCATTATCGTTTCAGACCC
ACCTCCCAACCCCGAGGGGACCCGACAGGCCCGAAGGAATAGAAGAAGAAGGTGGAGAGAGAGACAGAGA
CAGATCCATTCGATTAGTGAACGGATCTCGACGGTATCGCCGAATTCACAAATGGCAGTATTCATCCACA
ATTTTAAAAGAAAAGGGGGGATTGGGGGGTACAGTGCAGGGGAAAGAATAGTAGACATAATAGCAACAGA
CATACAAACTAAAGAATTACAAAAACAAATTACAAAAATTCAAAATTTTCGGGTTTATTACAGGGACAGC
AGAGATCCAGTTTGGACTAGGATCCTTTACCACTCCCTATCAGTGATAGAGAAAAGTGAAAGTCGAGTTT
ACCACTCCCTATCAGTGATAGAGAAAAGTGAAAGTCGAGTTTACCACTCCCTATCAGTGATAGAGAAAAG
TGAAAGTCGAGTTTACCACTCCCTATCAGTGATAGAGAAAAGTGAAAGTCGAGTTTACCACTCCCTATCA
GTGATAGAGAAAAGTGAAAGTCGAGTTTACCACTCCCTATCAGTGATAGAGAAAAGTGAAAGTCGAGTTT
ACCACTCCCTATCAGTGATAGAGAAAAGTGAAAGTCGAGCTCGGTACCCGGGTCGAGGTAGGCGTGTACG
GTGGGAGGCCTATATAAGCAGAGCTCGTTTAGTGAACCGTCAGATCGCCTGGAGACGCCATCCACGCTGT
TTTGACCTCCATAGAAGACACCGGGACCGATCCAGCCTCCGCGGCCCCGAACTAGTCCAGTGTGGTGGAA
TTCTGCAGATATCAACAAGTTTGTACAAAAAAGCTGAACGAGAAACGTAAAATGATATAAATATCAATAT
ATTAAATTAGATTTTGCATAAAAAACAGACTACATAATACTGTAAAACACAACATATCCAGTCACTATGG
CGGCCGCATTAGGCACCCCAGGCTTTACACTTTATGCTTCCGGCTCGTATAATGTGTGGATTTTGAGTTA
GGATCCGTCGAGATTTTCAGGAGCTAAGGAAGCTAAAATGGAGAAAAAAATCACTGGATATACCACCGTT
GATATATCCCAATGGCATCGTAAAGAACATTTTGAGGCATTTCAGTCAGTTGCTCAATGTACCTATAACC
AGACCGTTCAGCTGGATATTACGGCCTTTTTAAAGACCGTAAAGAAAAATAAGCACAAGTTTTATCCGGC
CTTTATTCACATTCTTGCCCGCCTGATGAATGCTCATCCGGAATTCCGTATGGCAATGAAAGACGGTGAG
CTGGTGATATGGGATAGTGTTCACCCTTGTTACACCGTTTTCCATGAGCAAACTGAAACGTTTTCATCGC
TCTGGAGTGAATACCACGACGATTTCCGGCAGTTTCTACACATATATTCGCAAGATGTGGCGTGTTACGG
TGAAAACCTGGCCTATTTCCCTAAAGGGTTTATTGAGAATATGTTTTTCGTCTCAGCCAATCCCTGGGTG
AGTTTCACCAGTTTTGATTTAAACGTGGCCAATATGGACAACTTCTTCGCCCCCGTTTTCACCATGGGCA
AATATTATACGCAAGGCGACAAGGTGCTGATGCCGCTGGCGATTCAGGTTCATCATGCCGTTTGTGATGG
CTTCCATGTCGGCAGAATGCTTAATGAATTACAACAGTACTGCGATGAGTGGCAGGGCGGGGCGTAAAGA
TCTGGATCCGGCTTACTAAAAGCCAGATAACAGTATGCGTATTTGCGCGCTGATTTTTGCGGTATAAGAA
TATATACTGATATGTATACCCGAAGTATGTCAAAAAGAGGTATGCTATGAAGCAGCGTATTACAGTGACA
GTTGACAGCGACAGCTATCAGTTGCTCAAGGCATATATGATGTCAATATCTCCGGTCTGGTAAGCACAAC
CATGCAGAATGAAGCCCGTCGTCTGCGTGCCGAACGCTGGAAAGCGGAAAATCAGGAAGGGATGGCTGAG
GTCGCCCGGTTTATTGAAATGAACGGCTCTTTTGCTGACGAGAACAGGGGCTGGTGAAATGCAGTTTAAG
GTTTACACCTATAAAAGAGAGAGCCGTTATCGTCTGTTTGTGGATGTACAGAGTGATATTATTGACACGC
CCGGGCGACGGATGGTGATCCCCCTGGCCAGTGCACGTCTGCTGTCAGATAAAGTCTCCCGTGAACTTTA
CCCGGTGGTGCATATCGGGGATGAAAGCTGGCGCATGATGACCACCGATATGGCCAGTGTGCCGGTCTCC
GTTATCGGGGAAGAAGTGGCTGATCTCAGCCACCGCGAAAATGACATCAAAAACGCCATTAACCTGATGT
TCTGGGGAATATAAATGTCAGGCTCCCTTATACACAGCCAGTCTGCAGGTCGACCATAGTGACTGGATAT
GTTGTGTTTTACAGTATTATGTAGTCTGTTTTTTATGCAAAATCTAATTTAATATATTGATATTTATATC
ATTTTACGTTTCTCGTTCAGCTTTCTTGTACAAAGTGGTTGATATCCAGCACAGTGGCGGCCGCTCGAGT
CTAGAGGGCCCGCGGTTCGAATACCCATACGACGTCCCAGACTACGCTTAGTAATGATTAATTAAACTAG
AAATTCTACCGGGTAGGGGAGGCGCTTTTCCCAAGGCAGTCTGGAGTAACCCACCCAAGATCTGGCCTCC
GCGCCGGGTTTTGGCGCCTCCCGCGGGCGCCCCCCTCCTCACGGCGAGCGCTGCCACGTCAGACGAAGGG
CGCAGCGAGCGTCCTGATCCTTCCGCCCGGACGCTCAGGACAGCGGCCCGCTGCTCATAAGACTCGGCCT
TAGAACCCCAGTATCAGCAGAAGGACATTTTAGGACGGGACTTGGGTGACTCTAGGGCACTGGTTTTCTT
TCCAGAGAGCGGAACAGGCGAGGAAAAGTAGTCCCTTCTCGGCGATTCTGCGGAGGGATCTCCGTGGGGC
GGTGAACGCCGATGATTATATAAGGACGCGCCGGGTGTGGCACAGCTAGTTCCGTCGCAGCCGGGATTTG
GGTCGCGGTTCTTGTTTGTGGATCGCTGTGATCGTCACTTGGTGAGTAGCGGGCTGCTGGGCTGGCCGGG
GCTTTCGTGGCCGCCGGGCCGCTCGGTGGGACGGAAGCGTGTGGAGAGACCGCCAAGGGCTGTAGTCTGG
GTCCGCGAGCAAGGTTGCCCTGAACTGGGGGTTGGGGGGAGCGCAGCAAAATGGCGGCTGTTCCCGAGTC
TTGAATGGAAGACGCTTGTGAGGCGGGCTGTGAGGTCGTTGAAACAAGGTGGGGGGCATGGTGGGCGGCA
AGAACCCAAGGTCTTGAGGCCTTCGCTAATGCGGGAAAGCTCTTATTCGGGTGAGATGGGCTGGGGCACC
ATCTGGGGACCCTGACGTGAAGTTTGTCACTGACTGGAGAACTCGGTTTGTCGTCTGTTGCGGGGGCGGC
AGTTATGGCGGTGCCGTTGGGCAGTGCACCCGTACCTTTGGGAGCGCGCGCCCTCGTCGTGTCGTGACGT
CACCCGTTCTGTTGGCTTATAATGCAGGGTGGGGCCACCTGCCGGTAGGTGTGCGGTAGGCTTTTCTCCG
TCGCAGGACGCAGGGTTCGGGCCTAGGGTAGGCTCTCCTGAATCGACAGGCGCCGGACCTCTGGTGAGGG
GAGGGATAAGTGAGGCGTCAGTTTCTTTGGTCGGTTTTATGTACCTATCTTCTTAAGTAGCTGAAGCTCC
GGTTTTGAACTATGCGCTCGGGGTTGGCGAGTGTGTTTTGTGAAGTTTTTTAGGCACCTTTTGAAATGTA
ATCATTTGGGTCAATATGTAATTTTCAGTGTTAGACTAGTAAATTGTCCGCTAAATTCTGGCCGTTTTTG
GCTTTTTTGTTAGACGAAGCTTGGTACCGAGCTCGGATCTCCACCCCGTACCGGTCCTGCAGTCGAATTC
ACCATGTCTAGACTGGACAAGAGCAAAGTCATAAACGGAGCTCTGGAATTACTCAATGGTGTCGGTATCG
AAGGCCTGACGACAAGGAAACTCGCTCAAAAGCTGGGAGTTGAGCAGCCTACCCTGTACTGGCACGTGAA
GAACAAGCGGGCCCTGCTCGATGCCCTGCCAATCGAGATGCTGGACAGGCATCATACCCACTTCTGCCCC
CTGGAAGGCGAGTCATGGCAAGACTTTCTGCGGAACAACGCCAAGTCATACCGCTGTGCTCTCCTCTCAC
ATCGCGACGGGGCTAAAGTGCATCTCGGCACCCGCCCAACAGAGAAACAGTACGAAACCCTGGAAAATCA
GCTCGCGTTCCTGTGTCAGCAAGGCTTCTCCCTGGAGAACGCACTGTACGCTCTGTCCGCCGTGGGCCAC
TTTACACTGGGCTGCGTATTGGAGGAACAGGAGCATCAAGTAGCAAAAGAGGAAAGAGAGACACCTACCA
CCGATTCTATGCCCCCACTTCTGAGACAAGCAATTGAGCTGTTCGACCGGCAGGGAGCCGAACCTGCCTT
CCTTTTCGGCCTGGAACTAATCATATGTGGCCTGGAGAAACAGCTAAAGTGCGAAAGCGGCGGGCCGACC
GACGCCCTTGACGATTTTGACTTAGACATGCTCCCAGCCGATGCCCTTGACGACTTTGACCTTGATATGC
TGCCTGCTGACGCTCTTGACGATTTTGACCTTGACATGCTCCCCGGGTAACTAAGTAAGGATCCGCGGCC
GCACTAGAGGAATTCCGCCCCTCTCCCCCCCCCCCCTCTCCCTCCCCCCCCCCTAACGTTACTGGCCGAA
GCCGCTTGGAATAAGGCCGGTGTGCGTTTGTCTATATGTTATTTTCCACCATATTGCCGTCTTTTGGCAA
TGTGAGGGCCCGGAAACCTGGCCCTGTCTTCTTGACGAGCATTCCTAGGGGTCTTTCCCCTCTCGCCAAA
GGAATGCAAGGTCTGTTGAATGTCGTGAAGGAAGCAGTTCCTCTGGAAGCTTCTTGAAGACAAACAACGT
CTGTAGCGACCCTTTGCAGGCAGCGGAACCCCCCACCTGGCGACAGGTGCCTCTGCGGCCAAAAGCCACG
TGTATAAGATACACCTGCAAAGGCGGCACAACCCCAGTGCCACGTTGTGAGTTGGATAGTTGTGGAAAGA
GTCAAATGGCTCTCCTCAAGCGTATTCAACAAGGGGCTGAAGGATGCCCAGAAGGTACCCCATTGTATGG
GATCTGATCTGGGGCCTCGGTGCACATGCTTTACATGTGTTTAGTCGAGGTTAAAAAAACGTCTAGGCCC
CCCGAACCACGGGGACGTGGTTTTCCTTTGAAAAACACGATGATAAGCTTACCGGTCCACCATGATTGAA
CAAGATGGATTGCACGCAGGTTCTCCGGCCGCTTGGGTGGAGAGGCTATTCGGCTATGACTGGGCACAAC
AGACAATCGGCTGCTCTGATGCCGCCGTGTTCCGGCTGTCAGCGCAGGGGCGCCCGGTTCTTTTTGTCAA
GACCGACCTGTCCGGTGCCCTGAATGAACTGCAAGACGAGGCAGCGCGGCTATCGTGGCTGGCCACGACG
GGCGTTCCTTGCGCAGCTGTGCTCGACGTTGTCACTGAAGCGGGAAGGGACTGGCTGCTATTGGGCGAAG
TGCCGGGGCAGGATCTCCTGTCATCTCACCTTGCTCCTGCCGAGAAAGTATCCATCATGGCTGATGCAAT
GCGGCGGCTGCATACGCTTGATCCGGCTACCTGCCCATTCGACCACCAAGCGAAACATCGCATCGAGCGA
GCACGTACTCGGATGGAAGCCGGTCTTGTCGATCAGGATGATCTGGACGAAGAGCATCAGGGGCTCGCGC
CAGCCGAACTGTTCGCCAGGCTCAAGGCGAGCATGCCCGACGGCGAGGATCTCGTCGTGACCCATGGCGA
TGCCTGCTTGCCGAATATCATGGTGGAAAATGGCCGCTTTTCTGGATTCATCGACTGTGGCCGGCTGGGT
GTGGCGGACCGCTATCAGGACATAGCGTTGGCTACCCGTGATATTGCTGAAGAGCTTGGCGGCGAATGGG
CTGACCGCTTCCTCGTGCTTTACGGTATCGCCGCTCCCGATTCGCAGCGCATCGCCTTCTATCGCCTTCT
TGACGAGTTCTTCTGATGTACAAGTAAAGCGGCCGCGACTCTAGATCATAATCAGCCATACCACATTTGT
AGAGGTTTTACTTGCTTTAAAAAACCTCCCACACCTCCCCCTGAACCTGAAACATAAAATGAATGCAATT
GTTGTTGTTTAGTCCCTCCCAATTCGATATCAAGCTTATCGCGATAGATCCTAATCAACCTCTGGATTAC
AAAATTTGTGAAAGATTGACTGGTATTCTTAACTATGTTGCTCCTTTTACGCTATGTGGATACGCTGCTT
TAATGCCTTTGTATCATGCTATTGCTTCCCGTATGGCTTTCATTTTCTCCTCCTTGTATAAATCCTGGTT
GCTGTCTCTTTATGAGGAGTTGTGGCCCGTTGTCAGGCAACGTGGCGTGGTGTGCACTGTGTTTGCTGAC
GCAACCCCCACTGGTTGGGGCATTGCCACCACCTGTCAGCTCCTTTCCGGGACTTTCGCTTTCCCCCTCC
CTATTGCCACGGCGGAACTCATCGCCGCCTGCCTTGCCCGCTGCTGGACAGGGGCTCGGCTGTTGGGCAC
TGACAATTCCGTGGTGTTGTCGGGGAAATCATCGTCCTTTCCTTGGCTGCTCGCCTGTGTTGCCACCTGG
ATTCTGCGCGGGACGTCCTTCTGCTACGTCCCTTCGGCCCTCAATCCAGCGGACCTTCCTTCCCGCGGCC
TGCTGCCGGCTCTGCGGCCTCTTCCGCGTCTTCGCCTTCGCCCTCAGACGAGTCGGATCTCCCTTTGGGC
CGCCTCCCCGCCTGAGATCCTTTAAGACCAATGACTTACAAGGCAGCTGTAGATCTTAGCCACTTTTTAA
AAGAAAAGGGGGGACTGGAAGGGCTAATTCACTCCCAACGAAGACAAGATCTGCTTTTTGCTTGTACTGG
GTCTCTCTGGTTAGACCAGATCTGAGCCTGGGAGCTCTCTGGCTAACTAGGGAACCCACTGCTTAAGCCT
CAATAAAGCTTGCCTTGAGTGCTTCAAGTAGTGTGTGCCCGTCTGTTGTGTGACTCTGGTAACTAGAGAT
CCCTCAGACCCTTTTAGTCAGTGTGGAAAATCTCTAGCAGTAGTAGTTCATGTCATCTTATTATTCAGTA
TTTATAACTTGCAAAGAAATGAATATCAGAGAGTGAGAGGCCCGGGTTAATTAAGGAAAGGGCTAGATCA
TTCTTGAAGACGAAAGGGCCTCGTGATACGCCTATTTTTATAGGTTAATGTCATGATAATAATGGTTTCT
TAGACGTCAGGTGGCACTTTTCGGGGAAATGTGCGCGGAACCCCTATTTGTTTATTTTTCTAAATACATT
CAAATATGTATCCGCTCATGAGACAATAACCCTGATAAATGCTTCAATAATATTGAAAAAGGAAGAGTAT
GAGTATTCAACATTTCCGTGTCGCCCTTATTCCCTTTTTTGCGGCATTTTGCCTTCCTGTTTTTGCTCAC
CCAGAAACGCTGGTGAAAGTAAAAGATGCTGAAGATCAGTTGGGTGCACGAGTGGGTTACATCGAACTGG
ATCTCAACAGCGGTAAGATCCTTGAGAGTTTTCGCCCCGAAGAACGTTTTCCAATGATGAGCACTTTTAA
AGTTCTGCTATGTGGCGCGGTATTATCCCGTGTTGACGCCGGGCAAGAGCAACTCGGTCGCCGCATACAC
TATTCTCAGAATGACTTGGTTGAGTACTCACCAGTCACAGAAAAGCATCTTACGGATGGCATGACAGTAA
GAGAATTATGCAGTGCTGCCATAACCATGAGTGATAACACTGCGGCCAACTTACTTCTGACAACGATCGG
AGGACCGAAGGAGCTAACCGCTTTTTTGCACAACATGGGGGATCATGTAACTCGCCTTGATCGTTGGGAA
CCGGAGCTGAATGAAGCCATACCAAACGACGAGCGTGACACCACGATGCCTGTAGCAATGGCAACAACGT
TGCGCAAACTATTAACTGGCGAACTACTTACTCTAGCTTCCCGGCAACAATTAATAGACTGGATGGAGGC
GGATAAAGTTGCAGGACCACTTCTGCGCTCGGCCCTTCCGGCTGGCTGGTTTATTGCTGATAAATCTGGA
GCCGGTGAGCGTGGGTCTCGCGGTATCATTGCAGCACTGGGGCCAGATGGTAAGCCCTCCCGTATCGTAG
TTATCTACACGACGGGGAGTCAGGCAACTATGGATGAACGAAATAGACAGATCGCTGAGATAGGTGCCTC
ACTGATTAAGCATTGGTAACTGTCAGACCAAGTTTACTCATATATACTTTAGATTGATTTAAAACTTCAT
TTTTAATTTAAAAGGATCTAGGTGAAGATCCTTTTTGATAATCTCATGACCAAAATCCCTTAACGTGAGT
TTTCGTTCCACTGAGCGTCAGACCCCGTAGAAAAGATCAAAGGATCTTC
Features (pLannotate 1.2.2; 38 found; start..end, strand, type, name):
      1..589     +  rep_origin     ori: high-copy-number ColE1/pMB1/pBR322/pUC origin of replication
    772..826     +  CDS            lacI (fragment): lac repressor; lacI; The lac repressor binds to the lac operator to inhibit transcription in E. coli. This inhibition can be relieved by adding lactose or isopropyl-β-D-thiogalactopyranoside (IPTG).
    832..925     +  rep_origin     SV40 ori (fragment): SV40 origin of replication
    950..987     +  CDS            lacI (fragment): lac repressor; lacI; The lac repressor binds to the lac operator to inhibit transcription in E. coli. This inhibition can be relieved by adding lactose or isopropyl-β-D-thiogalactopyranoside (IPTG).
   1000..1021    +  protein_bind   CAP binding site: CAP binding activates transcription in the presence of cAMP. E. coli catabolite activator protein
   1036..1066    +  promoter       lac promoter: promoter for the E. coli lac operon
   1070..1092    +  protein_bind   lac operator (fragment): The lac repressor binds to the lac operator to inhibit transcription in E. coli. This inhibition can be relieved by adding lactose or isopropyl-β-D-thiogalactopyranoside (IPTG). lac repressor encoded by lacI
   1124..1207    +  polyA_signal   SV40 poly(A) signal (fragment): SV40 polyadenylation signal
   1374..1703    +  CDS            nef (fragment): NEF_HV1BR - Experimental evidence at protein level: Swiss-Prot protein existence level 1. Extracellular Nef protein targets CD4(+) T-lymphocytes for apoptosis by interacting with CXCR4 surface receptors (PubMed:14990729). From Human immunodeficiency virus type 1 group M subtype B (isolate BRU/LAI) (HIV-1).
   1751..2008    +  LTR            5' LTR (truncated): truncated 5' long terminal repeat (LTR) from HIV-1
   2055..2180    +  misc_feature   HIV-1 Ψ: packaging signal of human immunodeficiency virus type 1
   2164..2502    +  CDS            HIV-1 gag (fragment): gag protein from human immunodeficiency virus 1; gag
   2677..2910    +  misc_feature   RRE: The Rev response element (RRE) of HIV-1 allows for Rev-dependent mRNA export from the nucleus to the cytoplasm.
   3287..3387    +  CDS            Rev (fragment): human immunodeficiency virus 1 (HIV-1) Rev protein; rev; enhances nuclear export of unspliced and incompletely spliced viral mRNAs
   3432..3549    +  misc_feature   cPPT/CTS: central polypurine tract and central termination sequence of HIV-1
   3604..3874    +  protein_bind   tetracycline response element: contains seven copies of the tetracycline operator tetO tetracycline repressor TetR
   3885..3902    +  misc_feature   MCS (fragment): pUC18/19 multiple cloning site
   3907..3945    +  promoter       minimal CMV promoter: human cytomegalovirus (CMV) immediate early promoter
   4075..4199    +  protein_bind   attR1: mutant version of attR; recombination site for the Gateway® LR reaction LR Clonase™
   4224..4254    +  promoter       lac UV5 promoter: E. coli lac promoter with an "up" mutation
   4278..4307    +  promoter       cat promoter (fragment): promoter of the E. coli cat gene encoding chloramphenicol acetyltransferase
   4308..4967    +  CDS            CmR: chloramphenicol acetyltransferase; cat; confers resistance to chloramphenicol
   5146..5304    +  CDS            ccdA (fragment): CCDA_ECO57 - Also known as H, letA. Experimental evidence at protein level: Swiss-Prot protein existence level 1. Antitoxin component of a type II toxin-antitoxin (TA) system which inhibits the post-segregational killing (PSK) of plasmid-free cells, also referred to as a plasmid addiction system. Binds to and blocks the activity of CcdB; will also remove bound CcdB protein from the CcdB-GyrA complex by forming a CcdA-CcdB complex, a process termed rejuvenation. Functions as a transcriptional corepressor for the ccdAB operon, repression also requires CcdB (By similarity). From Escherichia coli
   5309..5611    +  CDS            ccdB: CCDB_ECOLI - Also known as G, letB, letD. Experimental evidence at protein level: Swiss-Prot protein existence level 1. Toxic component of a type II toxin-antitoxin (TA) system, functioning in plasmid maintainence. Responsible for the post- segregational killing (PSK) of plasmid-free cells, also referred to as a plasmid addiction system. Half-life of over 2 hours. Cell killing by CcdB is accompanied by filamentation, defects in chromosome and plasmid segregation, defects in cell division, formation of anucleate cells, decreased DNA synthesis and plasmid loss. Interferes with the activity of DN
   5655..5779    -  protein_bind   attR2: mutant version of attR; recombination site for the Gateway® LR reaction LR Clonase™
   5891..5926    +  promoter       PGK promoter (fragment): mouse phosphoglycerate kinase 1 promoter
   5944..7155    +  promoter       UbC promoter: human ubiquitin C promoter
   7214..7911    +  CDS            rtTA3 (fragment): reverse tetracycline transactivator 3 activates expression from Tet-responsive promoters in the presence of doxycycline
   7841..7951    +  CDS            VP48: 3 tandem repeats of the minimal activation domain of herpes simplex virus VP16 (Cheng et al., 2013)
   8124..8586    +  misc_feature   IRES: internal ribosome entry site (IRES) of the encephalomyocarditis virus (EMCV)
   8602..9396    +  CDS            NeoR/KanR: aminoglycoside phosphotransferase from Tn5; aph(3')-II (or nptII); confers resistance to neomycin, kanamycin, and G418 (Geneticin®)
   9424..9507    +  CDS            large T antigen (fragment): large T antigen from SV40 (simian virus 40)
   9541..9561    +  misc_feature   MCS (fragment): pBluescript multiple cloning site
   9573..10161   +  misc_feature   WPRE: woodchuck hepatitis virus posttranscriptional regulatory element
  10169..10234   +  CDS            nef (fragment): NEF_HV1Z2 - Experimental evidence at protein level: Swiss-Prot protein existence level 1. Extracellular Nef protein targets CD4(+) T-lymphocytes for apoptosis by interacting with CXCR4 surface receptors. From Human immunodeficiency virus type 1 group M subtype D (isolate Z2/CDC-Z34) (HIV-1).
  10236..10469   +  LTR            3' LTR (ΔU3): self-inactivating 3' long terminal repeat (LTR) from HIV-1
  10674..10778   +  promoter       AmpR promoter: bla
  10779..11639   +  CDS            AmpR: β-lactamase; bla; confers resistance to ampicillin, carbenicillin, and related antibiotics
