>Addgene plasmid #44012 | pInducer20 Sequencing Result | analyzer sequence | sequence record 212472
TGGAAGGGCTAATTCACTCCCAAAGAAGACAAGATATCCTTGATCTGTGGATCTACCACACACAAGGCTA
CTTCCCTGATTAGCAGAACTACACACCAGGGCCAGGGGTCAGATATCCACTGACCTTTGGATGGTGCTAC
AAGCTAGTACCAGTTGAGCCAGATAAGGTAGAAGAGGCCAATAAAGGAGAGAACACCAGCTTGTTACACC
CTGTGAGCCTGCATGGGATGGATGACCCGGAGAGAGAAGTGTTAGAGTGGAGGTTTGACAGCCGCCTAGC
ATTTCATCACGTGGCCCGAGAGCTGCATCCGGAGTACTTCAAGAACTGCTGATATCGAGCTTGCTACAAG
GGACTTTCCGCTGGGGACTTTCCAGGGAGGCGTGGCCTGGGCGGGACTGGGGAGTGGCGAGCCCTCAGAT
CCTGCATATAAGCAGCTGCTTTTTGCCTGTACTGGGTCTCTCTGGTTAGACCAGATCTGAGCCTGGGAGC
TCTCTGGCTAACTAGGGAACCCACTGCTTAAGCCTCAATAAAGCTTGCCTTGAGTGCTTCAAGTAGTGTG
TGCCCGTCTGTTGTGTGACTCTGGTAACTAGAGATCCCTCAGACCCTTTTAGTCAGTGTGGAAAATCTCT
AGCAGTGGCGCCCGAACAGGGACTTGAAAGCGAAAGGGAAACCAGAGGAGCTCTCTCGACGCAGGACTCG
GCTTGCTGAAGCGCGCACGGCAAGAGGCGAGGGGCGGCGACTGGTGAGTACGCCAAAAATTTTGACTAGC
GGAGGCTAGAAGGAGAGAGATGGGTGCGAGAGCGTCAGTATTAAGCGGGGGAGAATTAGATCGCGATGGG
AAAAAATTCGGTTAAGGCCAGGGGGAAAGAAAAAATATAAATTAAAACATATAGTATGGGCAAGCAGGGA
GCTAGAACGATTCGCAGTTAATCCTGGCCTGTTAGAAACATCAGAAGGCTGTAGACAAATACTGGGACAG
CTACAACCATCCCTTCAGACAGGATCAGAAGAACTTAGATCATTATATAATACAGTAGCAACCCTCTATT
GTGTGCATCAAAGGATAGAGATAAAAGACACCAAGGAAGCTTTAGACAAGATAGAGGAAGAGCAAAACAA
AAGTAAGACCACCGCACAGCAAGCGGCCGGCCGCTGATCTTCAGACCTGGAGGAGGAGATATGAGGGACA
ATTGGAGAAGTGAATTATATAAATATAAAGTAGTAAAAATTGAACCATTAGGAGTAGCACCCACCAAGGC
AAAGAGAAGAGTGGTGCAGAGAGAAAAAAGAGCAGTGGGAATAGGAGCTTTGTTCCTTGGGTTCTTGGGA
GCAGCAGGAAGCACTATGGGCGCAGCGTCAATGACGCTGACGGTACAGGCCAGACAATTATTGTCTGGTA
TAGTGCAGCAGCAGAACAATTTGCTGAGGGCTATTGAGGCGCAACAGCATCTGTTGCAACTCACAGTCTG
GGGCATCAAGCAGCTCCAGGCAAGAATCCTGGCTGTGGAAAGATACCTAAAGGATCAACAGCTCCTGGGG
ATTTGGGGTTGCTCTGGAAAACTCATTTGCACCACTGCTGTGCCTTGGAATGCTAGTTGGAGTAATAAAT
CTCTGGAACAGATTTGGAATCACACGACCTGGATGGAGTGGGACAGAGAAATTAACAATTACACAAGCTT
AATACACTCCTTAATTGAAGAATCGCAAAACCAGCAAGAAAAGAATGAACAAGAATTATTGGAATTAGAT
AAATGGGCAAGTTTGTGGAATTGGTTTAACATAACAAATTGGCTGTGGTATATAAAATTATTCATAATGA
TAGTAGGAGGCTTGGTAGGTTTAAGAATAGTTTTTGCTGTACTTTCTATAGTGAATAGAGTTAGGCAGGG
ATATTCACCATTATCGTTTCAGACCCACCTCCCAACCCCGAGGGGACCCGACAGGCCCGAAGGAATAGAA
GAAGAAGGTGGAGAGAGAGACAGAGACAGATCCATTCGATTAGTGAACGGATCTCGACGGTATCGCCGAA
TTCACAAATGGCAGTATTCATCCACAATTTTAAAAGAAAAGGGGGGATTGGGGGGTACAGTGCAGGGGAA
AGAATAGTAGACATAATAGCAACAGACATACAAACTAAAGAATTACAAAAACAAATTACAAAAATTCAAA
ATTTTCGGGTTTATTACAGGGACAGCAGAGATCCAGTTTGGACTAGGATCCTTTACCACTCCCTATCAGT
GATAGAGAAAAGTGAAAGTCGAGTTTACCACTCCCTATCAGTGATAGAGAAAAGTGAAAGTCGAGTTTAC
CACTCCCTATCAGTGATAGAGAAAAGTGAAAGTCGAGTTTACCACTCCCTATCAGTGATAGAGAAAAGTG
AAAGTCGAGTTTACCACTCCCTATCAGTGATAGAGAAAAGTGAAAGTCGAGTTTACCACTCCCTATCAGT
GATAGAGAAAAGTGAAAGTCGAGTTTACCACTCCCTATCAGTGATAGAGAAAAGTGAAAGTCGAGCTCGG
TACCCGGGTCGAGGTAGGCGTGTACGGTGGGAGGCCTATATAAGCAGAGCTCGTTTAGTGAACCGTCAGA
TCGCCTGGAGACGCCATCCACGCTGTTTTGACCTCCATAGAAGACACCGGGACCGATCCAGCCTCCGCGG
CCCCGAACTAGTCCAGTGTGGTGGAATTCTGCAGATATCAACAAGTTTGTACAAAAAAGCTGAACGAGAA
ACGTAAAATGATATAAATATCAATATATTAAATTAGATTTTGCATAAAAAACAGACTACATAATACTGTA
AAACACAACATATCCAGTCACTATGGCGGCCGCATTAGGCACCCCAGGCTTTACACTTTATGCTTCCGGC
TCGTATAATGTGTGGATTTTGAGTTAGGATCCGTCGAGATTTTCAGGAGCTAAGGAAGCTAAAATGGAGA
AAAAAATCACTGGATATACCACCGTTGATATATCCCAATGGCATCGTAAAGAACATTTTGAGGCATTTCA
GTCAGTTGCTCAATGTACCTATAACCAGACCGTTCAGCTGGATATTACGGCCTTTTTAAAGACCGTAAAG
AAAAATAAGCACAAGTTTTATCCGGCCTTTATTCACATTCTTGCCCGCCTGATGAATGCTCATCCGGAAT
TCCGTATGGCAATGAAAGACGGTGAGCTGGTGATATGGGATAGTGTTCACCCTTGTTACACCGTTTTCCA
TGAGCAAACTGAAACGTTTTCATCGCTCTGGAGTGAATACCACGACGATTTCCGGCAGTTTCTACACATA
TATTCGCAAGATGTGGCGTGTTACGGTGAAAACCTGGCCTATTTCCCTAAAGGGTTTATTGAGAATATGT
TTTTCGTCTCAGCCAATCCCTGGGTGAGTTTCACCAGTTTTGATTTAAACGTGGCCAATATGGACAACTT
CTTCGCCCCCGTTTTCACCATGGGCAAATATTATACGCAAGGCGACAAGGTGCTGATGCCGCTGGCGATT
CAGGTTCATCATGCCGTTTGTGATGGCTTCCATGTCGGCAGAATGCTTAATGAATTACAACAGTACTGCG
ATGAGTGGCAGGGCGGGGCGTAAAGATCTGGATCCGGCTTACTAAAAGCCAGATAACAGTATGCGTATTT
GCGCGCTGATTTTTGCGGTATAAGAATATATACTGATATGTATACCCGAAGTATGTCAAAAAGAGGTATG
CTATGAAGCAGCGTATTACAGTGACAGTTGACAGCGACAGCTATCAGTTGCTCAAGGCATATATGATGTC
AATATCTCCGGTCTGGTAAGCACAACCATGCAGAATGAAGCCCGTCGTCTGCGTGCCGAACGCTGGAAAG
CGGAAAATCAGGAAGGGATGGCTGAGGTCGCCCGGTTTATTGAAATGAACGGCTCTTTTGCTGACGAGAA
CAGGGGCTGGTGAAATGCAGTTTAAGGTTTACACCTATAAAAGAGAGAGCCGTTATCGTCTGTTTGTGGA
TGTACAGAGTGATATTATTGACACGCCCGGGCGACGGATGGTGATCCCCCTGGCCAGTGCACGTCTGCTG
TCAGATAAAGTCTCCCGTGAACTTTACCCGGTGGTGCATATCGGGGATGAAAGCTGGCGCATGATGACCA
CCGATATGGCCAGTGTGCCGGTCTCCGTTATCGGGGAAGAAGTGGCTGATCTCAGCCACCGCGAAAATGA
CATCAAAAACGCCATTAACCTGATGTTCTGGGGAATATAAATGTCAGGCTCCCTTATACACAGCCAGTCT
GCAGGTCGACCATAGTGACTGGATATGTTGTGTTTTACAGTATTATGTAGTCTGTTTTTTATGCAAAATC
TAATTTAATATATTGATATTTATATCATTTTACGTTTCTCGTTCAGCTTTCTTGTACAAAGTGGTTGATA
TCCAGCACAGTGGCGGCCGCTCGAGTCTAGAGGGCCCGCGGTTCGAATACCCATACGACGTCCCAGACTA
CGCTTAGTAATGATTAATTAAACTAGAAATTCTACCGGGTAGGGGAGGCGCTTTTCCCAAGGCAGTCTGG
AGTAACCCACCCAAGATCTGGCCTCCGCGCCGGGTTTTGGCGCCTCCCGCGGGCGCCCCCCTCCTCACGG
CGAGCGCTGCCACGTCAGACGAAGGGCGCAGCGAGCGTCCTGATCCTTCCGCCCGGACGCTCAGGACAGC
GGCCCGCTGCTCATAAGACTCGGCCTTAGAACCCCAGTATCAGCAGAAGGACATTTTAGGACGGGACTTG
GGTGACTCTAGGGCACTGGTTTTCTTTCCAGAGAGCGGAACAGGCGAGGAAAAGTAGTCCCTTCTCGGCG
ATTCTGCGGAGGGATCTCCGTGGGGCGGTGAACGCCGATGATTATATAAGGACGCGCCGGGTGTGGCACA
GCTAGTTCCGTCGCAGCCGGGATTTGGGTCGCGGTTCTTGTTTGTGGATCGCTGTGATCGTCACTTGGTG
AGTAGCGGGCTGCTGGGCTGGCCGGGGCTTTCGTGGCCGCCGGGCCGCTCGGTGGGACGGAAGCGTGTGG
AGAGACCGCCAAGGGCTGTAGTCTGGGTCCGCGAGCAAGGTTGCCCTGAACTGGGGGTTGGGGGGAGCGC
AGCAAAATGGCGGCTGTTCCCGAGTCTTGAATGGAAGACGCTTGTGAGGCGGGCTGTGAGGTCGTTGAAA
CAAGGTGGGGGGCATGGTGGGCGGCAAGAACCCAAGGTCTTGAGGCCTTCGCTAATGCGGGAAAGCTCTT
ATTCGGGTGAGATGGGCTGGGGCACCATCTGGGGACCCTGACGTGAAGTTTGTCACTGACTGGAGAACTC
GGTTTGTCGTCTGTTGCGGGGGCGGCAGTTATGGCGGTGCCGTTGGGCAGTGCACCCGTACCTTTGGGAG
CGCGCGCCCTCGTCGTGTCGTGACGTCACCCGTTCTGTTGGCTTATAATGCAGGGTGGGGCCACCTGCCG
GTAGGTGTGCGGTAGGCTTTTCTCCGTCGCAGGACGCAGGGTTCGGGCCTAGGGTAGGCTCTCCTGAATC
GACAGGCGCCGGACCTCTGGTGAGGGGAGGGATAAGTGAGGCGTCAGTTTCTTTGGTCGGTTTTATGTAC
CTATCTTCTTAAGTAGCTGAAGCTCCGGTTTTGAACTATGCGCTCGGGGTTGGCGAGTGTGTTTTGTGAA
GTTTTTTAGGCACCTTTTGAAATGTAATCATTTGGGTCAATATGTAATTTTCAGTGTTAGACTAGTAAAT
TGTCCGCTAAATTCTGGCCGTTTTTGGCTTTTTTGTTAGACGAAGCTTGGTACCGAGCTCGGATCTCCAC
CCCGTACCGGTCCTGCAGTCGAATTCACCATGTCTAGACTGGACAAGAGCAAAGTCATAAACGGAGCTCT
GGAATTACTCAATGGTGTCGGTATCGAAGGCCTGACGACAAGGAAACTCGCTCAAAAGCTGGGAGTTGAG
CAGCCTACCCTGTACTGGCACGTGAAGAACAAGCGGGCCCTGCTCGATGCCCTGCCAATCGAGATGCTGG
ACAGGCATCATACCCACTTCTGCCCCCTGGAAGGCGAGTCATGGCAAGACTTTCTGCGGAACAACGCCAA
GTCATACCGCTGTGCTCTCCTCTCACATCGCGACGGGGCTAAAGTGCATCTCGGCACCCGCCCAACAGAG
AAACAGTACGAAACCCTGGAAAATCAGCTCGCGTTCCTGTGTCAGCAAGGCTTCTCCCTGGAGAACGCAC
TGTACGCTCTGTCCGCCGTGGGCCACTTTACACTGGGCTGCGTATTGGAGGAACAGGAGCATCAAGTAGC
AAAAGAGGAAAGAGAGACACCTACCACCGATTCTATGCCCCCACTTCTGAGACAAGCAATTGAGCTGTTC
GACCGGCAGGGAGCCGAACCTGCCTTCCTTTTCGGCCTGGAACTAATCATATGTGGCCTGGAGAAACAGC
TAAAGTGCGAAAGCGGCGGGCCGACCGACGCCCTTGACGATTTTGACTTAGACATGCTCCCAGCCGATGC
CCTTGACGACTTTGACCTTGATATGCTGCCTGCTGACGCTCTTGACGATTTTGACCTTGACATGCTCCCC
GGGTAACTAAGTAAGGATCCGCGGCCGCACTAGAGGAATTCCGCCCCTCTCCCCCCCCCCCCCCTAACGT
TACTGGCCGAAGCCGCTTGGAATAAGGCCGGTGTGCGTTTGTCTATATGTTATTTTCCACCATATTGCCG
TCTTTTGGCAATGTGAGGGCCCGGAAACCTGGCCCTGTCTTCTTGACGAGCATTCCTAGGGGTCTTTCCC
CTCTCGCCAAAGGAATGCAAGGTCTGTTGAATGTCGTGAAGGAAGCAGTTCCTCTGGAAGCTTCTTGAAG
ACAAACAACGTCTGTAGCGACCCTTTGCAGGCAGCGGAACCCCCCACCTGGCGACAGGTGCCTCTGCGGC
CAAAAGCCACGTGTATAAGATACACCTGCAAAGGCGGCACAACCCCAGTGCCACGTTGTGAGTTGGATAG
TTGTGGAAAGAGTCAAATGGCTCTCCTCAAGCGTATTCAACAAGGGGCTGAAGGATGCCCAGAAGGTACC
CCATTGTATGGGATCTGATCTGGGGCCTCGGTGCACATGCTTTACATGTGTTTAGTCGAGGTTAAAAAAA
CGTCTAGGCCCCCCGAACCACGGGGACGTGGTTTTCCTTTGAAAAACACGATGATAAGCTTACCGGTCCA
CCATGATTGAACAAGATGGATTGCACGCAGGTTCTCCGGCCGCTTGGGTGGAGAGGCTATTCGGCTATGA
CTGGGCACAACAGACAATCGGCTGCTCTGATGCCGCCGTGTTCCGGCTGTCAGCGCAGGGGCGCCCGGTT
CTTTTTGTCAAGACCGACCTGTCCGGTGCCCTGAATGAACTGCAAGACGAGGCAGCGCGGCTATCGTGGC
TGGCCACGACGGGCGTTCCTTGCGCAGCTGTGCTCGACGTTGTCACTGAAGCGGGAAGGGACTGGCTGCT
ATTGGGCGAAGTGCCGGGGCAGGATCTCCTGTCATCTCACCTTGCTCCTGCCGAGAAAGTATCCATCATG
GCTGATGCAATGCGGCGGCTGCATACGCTTGATCCGGCTACCTGCCCATTCGACCACCAAGCGAAACATC
GCATCGAGCGAGCACGTACTCGGATGGAAGCCGGTCTTGTCGATCAGGATGATCTGGACGAAGAGCATCA
GGGGCTCGCGCCAGCCGAACTGTTCGCCAGGCTCAAGGCGAGCATGCCCGACGGCGAGGATCTCGTCGTG
ACCCATGGCGATGCCTGCTTGCCGAATATCATGGTGGAAAATGGCCGCTTTTCTGGATTCATCGACTGTG
GCCGGCTGGGTGTGGCGGACCGCTATCAGGACATAGCGTTGGCTACCCGTGATATTGCTGAAGAGCTTGG
CGGCGAATGGGCTGACCGCTTCCTCGTGCTTTACGGTATCGCCGCTCCCGATTCGCAGCGCATCGCCTTC
TATCGCCTTCTTGACGAGTTCTTCTGATGTACAAGTAAAGCGGCCGCGACTCTAGATCATAATCAGCCAT
ACCACATTTGTAGAGGTTTTACTTGCTTTAAAAAACCTCCCACACCTCCCCCTGAACCTGAAACATAAAA
TGAATGCAATTGTTGTTGTTTAGTCCCTCCCAATTCGATATCAAGCTTATCGCGATAGATCCTAATCAAC
CTCTGGATTACAAAATTTGTGAAAGATTGACTGGTATTCTTAACTATGTTGCTCCTTTTACGCTATGTGG
ATACGCTGCTTTAATGCCTTTGTATCATGCTATTGCTTCCCGTATGGCTTTCATTTTCTCCTCCTTGTAT
AAATCCTGGTTGCTGTCTCTTTATGAGGAGTTGTGGCCCGTTGTCAGGCAACGTGGCGTGGTGTGCACTG
TGTTTGCTGACGCAACCCCCACTGGTTGGGGCATTGCCACCACCTGTCAGCTCCTTTCCGGGACTTTCGC
TTTCCCCCTCCCTATTGCCACGGCGGAACTCATCGCCGCCTGCCTTGCCCGCTGCTGGACAGGGGCTCGG
CTGTTGGGCACTGACAATTCCGTGGTGTTGTCGGGGAAATCATCGTCCTTTCCTTGGCTGCTCGCCTGTG
TTGCCACCTGGATTCTGCGCGGGACGTCCTTCTGCTACGTCCCTTCGGCCCTCAATCCAGCGGACCTTCC
TTCCCGCGGCCTGCTGCCGGCTCTGCGGCCTCTTCCGCGTCTTCGCCTTCGCCCTCAGACGAGTCGGATC
TCCCTTTGGGCCGCCTCCCCGCCTGAGATCCTTTAAGACCAATGACTTACAAGGCAGCTGTAGATCTTAG
CCACTTTTTAAAAGAAAAGGGGGGACTGGAAGGGCTAATTCACTCCCAACGAAGACAAGATCTGCTTTTT
GCTTGTACTGGGTCTCTCTGGTTAGACCAGATCTGAGCCTGGGAGCTCTCTGGCTAACTAGGGAACCCAC
TGCTTAAGCCTCAATAAAGCTTGCCTTGAGTGCTTCAAGTAGTGTGTGCCCGTCTGTTGTGTGACTCTGG
TAACTAGAGATCCCTCAGACCCTTTTAGTCAGTGTGGAAAATCTCTAGCAGTAGTAGTTCATGTCATCTT
ATTATTCAGTATTTATAACTTGCAAAGAAATGAATATCAGAGAGTGAGAGGCCCGGGTTAATTAAGGAAA
GGGCTAGATCATTCTTGAAGACGAAAGGGCCTCGTGATACGCCTATTTTTATAGGTTAATGTCATGATAA
TAATGGTTTCTTAGACGTCAGGTGGCACTTTTCGGGGAAATGTGCGCGGAACCCCTATTTGTTTATTTTT
CTAAATACATTCAAATATGTATCCGCTCATGAGACAATAACCCTGATAAATGCTTCAATAATATTGAAAA
AGGAAGAGTATGAGTATTCAACATTTCCGTGTCGCCCTTATTCCCTTTTTTGCGGCATTTTGCCTTCCTG
TTTTTGCTCACCCAGAAACGCTGGTGAAAGTAAAAGATGCTGAAGATCAGTTGGGTGCACGAGTGGGTTA
CATCGAACTGGATCTCAACAGCGGTAAGATCCTTGAGAGTTTTCGCCCCGAAGAACGTTTTCCAATGATG
AGCACTTTTAAAGTTCTGCTATGTGGCGCGGTATTATCCCGTGTTGACGCCGGGCAAGAGCAACTCGGTC
GCCGCATACACTATTCTCAGAATGACTTGGTTGAGTACTCACCAGTCACAGAAAAGCATCTTACGGATGG
CATGACAGTAAGAGAATTATGCAGTGCTGCCATAACCATGAGTGATAACACTGCGGCCAACTTACTTCTG
ACAACGATCGGAGGACCGAAGGAGCTAACCGCTTTTTTGCACAACATGGGGGATCATGTAACTCGCCTTG
ATCGTTGGGAACCGGAGCTGAATGAAGCCATACCAAACGACGAGCGTGACACCACGATGCCTGTAGCAAT
GGCAACAACGTTGCGCAAACTATTAACTGGCGAACTACTTACTCTAGCTTCCCGGCAACAATTAATAGAC
TGGATGGAGGCGGATAAAGTTGCAGGACCACTTCTGCGCTCGGCCCTTCCGGCTGGCTGGTTTATTGCTG
ATAAATCTGGAGCCGGTGAGCGTGGGTCTCGCGGTATCATTGCAGCACTGGGGCCAGATGGTAAGCCCTC
CCGTATCGTAGTTATCTACACGACGGGGAGTCAGGCAACTATGGATGAACGAAATAGACAGATCGCTGAG
ATAGGTGCCTCACTGATTAAGCATTGGTAACTGTCAGACCAAGTTTACTCATATATACTTTAGATTGATT
TAAAACTTCATTTTTAATTTAAAAGGATCTAGGTGAAGATCCTTTTTGATAATCTCATGACCAAAATCCC
TTAACGTGAGTTTTCGTTCCACTGAGCGTCAGACCCCGTAGAAAAGATCAAAGGATCTTCTTGAGATCCT
TTTTTTCTGCGCGTAATCTGCTGCTTGCAAACAAAAAAACCACCGCTACCAGCGGTGGTTTGTTTGCCGG
ATCAAGAGCTACCAACTCTTTTTCCGAAGGTAACTGGCTTCAGCAGAGCGCAGATACCAAATACTGTTCT
TCTAGTGTAGCCGTAGTTAGGCCACCACTTCAAGAACTCTGTAGCACCGCCTACATACCTCGCTCTGCTA
ATCCTGTTACCAGTGGCTGCTGCCAGTGGCGATAAGTCGTGTCTTACCGGGTTGGACTCAAGACGATAGT
TACCGGATAAGGCGCAGCGGTCGGGCTGAACGGGGGGTTCGTGCACACAGCCCAGCTTGGAGCGAACGAC
CTACACCGAACTGAGATACCTACAGCGTGAGCTATGAGAAAGCGCCACGCTTCCCGAAGGGAGAAAGGCG
GACAGGTATCCGGTAAGCGGCAGGGTCGGAACAGGAGAGCGCACGAGGGAGCTTCCAGGGGGAAACGCCT
GGTATCTTTATAGTCCTGTCGGGTTTCGCCACCTCTGACTTGAGCGTCGATTTTTGTGATGCTCGTCAGG
GGGGCGGAGCCTATGGAAAAACGCCAGCAACGCGGCCTTTTTACGGTTCCTGGCCTTTTGCTGGCCTTTT
GCTCACATGTTCTTTCCTGCGTTATCCCCTGATTCTGTGGATAACCGTATTACCGCCTTTGAGTGAGCTG
ATACCGCTCGCCGCAGCCGAACGACCGAGCGCAGCGAGTCAGTGAGCGAGGAAGCGGAAGAGCGCCCAAT
ACGCAAACCGCCTCTCCCCGCGCGTTGGCCGATTCATTAATGCAGCAAGCTCATGGCTGACTAATTTTTT
TTATTTATGCAGAGGCCGAGGCCGCCTCGGCCTCTGAGCTATTCCAGAAGTAGTGAGGAGGCTTTTTTGG
AGGCCTAGGCTTTTGCAAAAAGCTCCCCGTGGCACGACAGGTTTCCCGACTGGAAAGCGGGCAGTGAGCG
CAACGCAATTAATGTGAGTTAGCTCACTCATTAGGCACCCCAGGCTTTACACTTTATGCTTCCGGCTCGT
ATGTTGTGTGGAATTGTGAGCGGATAACAATTTCACACAGGAAACAGCTATGACATGATTACGAATTTCA
CAAATAAAGCATTTTTTTCACTGCATTCTAGTTGTGGTTTGTCCAAACTCATCAATGTATCTTATCATGT
CTGGATCAACTGGATAACTCAAGCTAACCAAAATCATCCCAAACTTCCCACCCCATACCCTATTACCACT
GCCAATTACCTGTGGTTTCATTTACTCTAAACCTGTGATTCCTCTGAATTATTTTCATTTTAAAGAAATT
GTATTTGTTAAATATGTACTACAAACTTAGTAGT
Features (pLannotate 1.2.2; 38 found; start..end, strand, type, name):
    377..634     +  LTR            5' LTR (truncated): truncated 5' long terminal repeat (LTR) from HIV-1
    681..806     +  misc_feature   HIV-1 Ψ: packaging signal of human immunodeficiency virus type 1
    790..1128    +  CDS            HIV-1 gag (fragment): gag protein from human immunodeficiency virus 1; gag
   1303..1536    +  misc_feature   RRE: The Rev response element (RRE) of HIV-1 allows for Rev-dependent mRNA export from the nucleus to the cytoplasm.
   1913..2013    +  CDS            Rev (fragment): human immunodeficiency virus 1 (HIV-1) Rev protein; rev; enhances nuclear export of unspliced and incompletely spliced viral mRNAs
   2058..2175    +  misc_feature   cPPT/CTS: central polypurine tract and central termination sequence of HIV-1
   2230..2500    +  protein_bind   tetracycline response element: contains seven copies of the tetracycline operator tetO tetracycline repressor TetR
   2511..2528    +  misc_feature   MCS (fragment): pUC18/19 multiple cloning site
   2533..2571    +  promoter       minimal CMV promoter: human cytomegalovirus (CMV) immediate early promoter
   2701..2825    +  protein_bind   attR1: mutant version of attR; recombination site for the Gateway® LR reaction LR Clonase™
   2850..2880    +  promoter       lac UV5 promoter: E. coli lac promoter with an "up" mutation
   2904..2933    +  promoter       cat promoter (fragment): promoter of the E. coli cat gene encoding chloramphenicol acetyltransferase
   2934..3593    +  CDS            CmR: chloramphenicol acetyltransferase; cat; confers resistance to chloramphenicol
   3772..3930    +  CDS            ccdA (fragment): CCDA_ECO57 - Also known as H, letA. Experimental evidence at protein level: Swiss-Prot protein existence level 1. Antitoxin component of a type II toxin-antitoxin (TA) system which inhibits the post-segregational killing (PSK) of plasmid-free cells, also referred to as a plasmid addiction system. Binds to and blocks the activity of CcdB; will also remove bound CcdB protein from the CcdB-GyrA complex by forming a CcdA-CcdB complex, a process termed rejuvenation. Functions as a transcriptional corepressor for the ccdAB operon, repression also requires CcdB (By similarity). From Escherichia coli
   3935..4237    +  CDS            ccdB: CCDB_ECOLI - Also known as G, letB, letD. Experimental evidence at protein level: Swiss-Prot protein existence level 1. Toxic component of a type II toxin-antitoxin (TA) system, functioning in plasmid maintainence. Responsible for the post- segregational killing (PSK) of plasmid-free cells, also referred to as a plasmid addiction system. Half-life of over 2 hours. Cell killing by CcdB is accompanied by filamentation, defects in chromosome and plasmid segregation, defects in cell division, formation of anucleate cells, decreased DNA synthesis and plasmid loss. Interferes with the activity of DN
   4281..4405    -  protein_bind   attR2: mutant version of attR; recombination site for the Gateway® LR reaction LR Clonase™
   4517..4552    +  promoter       PGK promoter (fragment): mouse phosphoglycerate kinase 1 promoter
   4570..5781    +  promoter       UbC promoter: human ubiquitin C promoter
   5840..6537    +  CDS            rtTA3 (fragment): reverse tetracycline transactivator 3 activates expression from Tet-responsive promoters in the presence of doxycycline
   6467..6577    +  CDS            VP48: 3 tandem repeats of the minimal activation domain of herpes simplex virus VP16 (Cheng et al., 2013)
   6735..7197    +  misc_feature   IRES: internal ribosome entry site (IRES) of the encephalomyocarditis virus (EMCV)
   7213..8007    +  CDS            NeoR/KanR: aminoglycoside phosphotransferase from Tn5; aph(3')-II (or nptII); confers resistance to neomycin, kanamycin, and G418 (Geneticin®)
   8035..8118    +  CDS            large T antigen (fragment): large T antigen from SV40 (simian virus 40)
   8152..8172    +  misc_feature   MCS (fragment): pBluescript multiple cloning site
   8184..8772    +  misc_feature   WPRE: woodchuck hepatitis virus posttranscriptional regulatory element
   8780..8845    +  CDS            nef (fragment): NEF_HV1Z2 - Experimental evidence at protein level: Swiss-Prot protein existence level 1. Extracellular Nef protein targets CD4(+) T-lymphocytes for apoptosis by interacting with CXCR4 surface receptors. From Human immunodeficiency virus type 1 group M subtype D (isolate Z2/CDC-Z34) (HIV-1).
   8847..9080    +  LTR            3' LTR (ΔU3): self-inactivating 3' long terminal repeat (LTR) from HIV-1
   9285..9389    +  promoter       AmpR promoter: bla
   9390..10250   +  CDS            AmpR: β-lactamase; bla; confers resistance to ampicillin, carbenicillin, and related antibiotics
  10421..11009   +  rep_origin     ori: high-copy-number ColE1/pMB1/pBR322/pUC origin of replication
  11192..11246   +  CDS            lacI (fragment): lac repressor; lacI; The lac repressor binds to the lac operator to inhibit transcription in E. coli. This inhibition can be relieved by adding lactose or isopropyl-β-D-thiogalactopyranoside (IPTG).
  11252..11345   +  rep_origin     SV40 ori (fragment): SV40 origin of replication
  11370..11407   +  CDS            lacI (fragment): lac repressor; lacI; The lac repressor binds to the lac operator to inhibit transcription in E. coli. This inhibition can be relieved by adding lactose or isopropyl-β-D-thiogalactopyranoside (IPTG).
  11420..11441   +  protein_bind   CAP binding site: CAP binding activates transcription in the presence of cAMP. E. coli catabolite activator protein
  11456..11486   +  promoter       lac promoter: promoter for the E. coli lac operon
  11490..11512   +  protein_bind   lac operator (fragment): The lac repressor binds to the lac operator to inhibit transcription in E. coli. This inhibition can be relieved by adding lactose or isopropyl-β-D-thiogalactopyranoside (IPTG). lac repressor encoded by lacI
  11544..11627   +  polyA_signal   SV40 poly(A) signal (fragment): SV40 polyadenylation signal
  11794..329     +  CDS            nef (fragment) (across the origin): NEF_HV1BR - Experimental evidence at protein level: Swiss-Prot protein existence level 1. Extracellular Nef protein targets CD4(+) T-lymphocytes for apoptosis by interacting with CXCR4 surface receptors (PubMed:14990729). From Human immunodeficiency virus type 1 group M subtype B (isolate BRU/LAI) (HIV-1).
