[The description below was written by a language model from this plasmid's Addgene catalogue record and pLannotate feature annotations shown in this document.]
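Description:
pInducer20 is an empty, single-vector, tetracycline-inducible lentiviral backbone for expressing open reading frames in mammalian cells, built on the pHAGE-TRE backbone (itself derived from pHAGE-CAGS-W). In bacteria it replicates from a high-copy ColE1/pUC-type origin and carries ampicillin resistance on the backbone. The cloning position is occupied by a Gateway destination cassette: attR1 and attR2 sites flanking a chloramphenicol resistance gene and the ccdB toxin gene. This is why the empty vector is selected on both antibiotics and maintained in a ccdB-tolerant strain. An LR recombination with an entry clone would replace this cassette with the ORF of interest and remove ccdB, giving counter-selection against unrecombined vector, although the catalogue entry lists the cloning method as restriction enzyme.

The viral portion comprises a truncated HIV-1 5' LTR, Ψ packaging signal with a gag fragment, RRE, cPPT/CTS, WPRE and a self-inactivating ΔU3 3' LTR, so the genome can be packaged when helper functions are supplied in trans and then integrates without active LTR promoter activity. Upstream of the attR cassette lies a tetracycline response element with seven tetO copies fused to a minimal CMV promoter. Downstream, a human UbC promoter constitutively drives rtTA3, followed by an EMCV IRES and the neomycin resistance gene. Transduced cells can therefore be selected with G418 and express the transactivator, which switches on the inserted ORF only when doxycycline is added. The catalogue lists a C-terminal HA tag on the backbone, but neither feature table annotates it. The two sequence records (11,809 and 11,794 nt) show the same features in the same order, differing mainly in their start point.
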