Addgene plasmid #44012: pInducer20
Purpose: (Empty Backbone) Tet-inducible lentiviral vector for ORF expression
Depositing lab: Stephen Elledge. Depositing organization: Harvard Medical School. Publication: The pINDUCER lentiviral toolkit for inducible RNA interference in vitro and in vivo. Meerbrey KL, Hu G, Kessler JD, Roarty K, Li MZ, Fang JE, Herschkowitz JI, Burrows AE, Ciccia A, Sun T, Schmitt EM, Bernardi RJ, Fu X, Bland CS, Cooper TA, Schiff R, Rosen JM, Westbrook TF, Elledge SJ. Proc Natl Acad Sci U S A. 2011 Mar 1;108(9):3665-70. doi: 10.1073/pnas.1019736108. Epub 2011 Feb 9. PubMed 21307310.
Backbone
  Vector backbone: pHAGE-TRE
  Backbone manufacturer: Elledge
  Backbone size (bp): 11791
  Vector type: Mammalian Expression, Lentiviral
  Selectable markers: Neomycin (select with G418)
  Tag / fusion protein: HA (C terminal on backbone)
Growth in bacteria
  Bacterial resistance: Chloramphenicol and Ampicillin, 25 & 100 μg/mL
  Growth temperature: 30°C
  Growth strain: ccdB Survival
  Growth instructions: pInducer20’s should be grown in LB with 50 ug/ml of ampicillin and 30 ug/ml of chloramphenicol.
  Copy number: Unknown
Gene/Insert
  Cloning method: Restriction Enzyme
  Sequencing primers: 5′ LNCX_primer
Terms and licenses: Academic/Nonprofit Terms; Industry Terms: Not Available to Industry
Depositor comments: pHAGE-TRE vector originally based on pHAGE-CAGS-W vector (Dr. Richard Mulligan, Harvard Institute of Medicine, Boston)
How to cite: pInducer20 was a gift from Stephen Elledge (Addgene plasmid # 44012 ; http://n2t.net/addgene:44012 ; RRID:Addgene_44012)
