>Addgene plasmid #44012 | pInducer20 | addgene partial sequence | sequence record 107034 | CAT-R 5'-GCAACTGACTGAAATGCCTC-3'
ACGGTGGTATATCCAGTGATTTTTTTCTCCATTTTAGCTTCCTTAGCTCCTGAAAATCTCGACGGATCCT
AACTCAAAATCCACACATTATACGAGCCGGAAGCATAAAGTGTAAAGCCTGGGGTGCCTAATGCGGCCGC
CATAGTGACTGGATATGTTGTGTTTTACAGTATTATGTAGTCTGTTTTTTATGCAAAATCTAATTTAATA
TATTGATATTTATATCATTTTACGTTTCTCGTTCAGCTTTTTTGTACAAACTTGTTGATATCTGCAGAAT
TCCACCACACTGGACTAGTTCGGGGCCGCGGAGGCTGGATCGGTCCCGGTGTCTTCTATGGAGGTCAAAA
CAGCGTGGATGGCGTCTCCAGGCGATCTGACGGTTCACTAAACGAGCTCTGCTTATATAGGCCTCCCACC
GTACACGCCTACCTCGACCCGGGTACCGAGCTCGACTTTCACTTTTCTCTATCACTGATAGGGAGTGGTA
AACTCGACTTTCACTTTTCTCTATCACTGATAGGGAGTGGTAAACTCGACTTTCACTTTTCTCTATCACT
GATAGGGAGTGGTAAACTCGACTTTCACTTTTCTCTATCACTGATAGGGAGTGGTAAACTCGACTTTCAC
TTTTCTCTATCACTGATAGGGAGTGGTAAACTCGACTTTCACTTTTCTCTATCACTGATAGGGAGTGGTA
AACTCGACTTTCACTTTTCTCTATCACTGATAGGGAGTGGTAAAGGATCCTAGTCCAAACTGGATCTCTG
CTGTCCCTGTAATAAACCCGAAAATTTTGAATTTTTGTAATTTGTTTTTG
