>Addgene plasmid #44012 | pInducer20 | addgene partial sequence | sequence record 107036 | ccdB-Fwd 5'-GCATGATGACCACCGATATG-3'
GTGGCTGATCTCAGCCACCGCGAAAATGACATCAAAAACGCCATTAACCTGATGTTCTGGGGAATATAAA
TGTCAGGCTCCCTTATACACAGCCAGTCTGCAGGTCGACCATAGTGACTGGATATGTTGTGTTTTACAGT
ATTATGTAGTCTGTTTTTTATGCAAAATCTAATTTAATATATTGATATTTATATCATTTTACGTTTCTCG
TTCAGCTTTCTTGTACAAAGTGGTTGATATCCAGCACAGTGGCGGCCGCTCGAGTCTAGAGGGCCCGCGG
TTCGAATACCCATACGACGTCCCAGACTACGCTTAGTAATGATTAATTAAACTAGAAATTCTACCGGGTA
GGGGAGGCGCTTTTCCCAAGGCAGTCTGGAGTAACCCACCCAAGATCTGGCCTCCGCGCCGGGTTTTGGC
GCCTCCCGCGGGCGCCCCCCTCCTCACGGCGAGCGCTGCCACGTCAGACGAAGGGCGCAGCGAGCGTCCT
GATCCTTCCGCCCGGACGCTCAGGACAGCGGCCCGCTGCTCATAAGACTCGGCCTTAGAACCCCAGTATC
AGCAGAAGGACATTTTAGGACGGGACTTGGGTGACTCTAGGGCACTGGTTTTCTTTCCAGAGAGCGGAAC
AGGCGAGGAAAAGTAGTCCCTTCTCGGCGATTCTGCGGAGGGATCTCCGTGGGGCGGTGAACGCCGATGA
TTATATAAGGACGCGCCGGGTGTGGCACAGCTAGTTCCGTCGCAGCCGGGATTTGGGTCGCGGTTCTTGT
TTGTGGATCGCTGTGATCGTCACTTGGTGAGTAGCGGGCTGCTGGG
