>Addgene plasmid #44012 | pInducer20 | addgene partial sequence | sequence record 158661 | hUBCpro-F 5'-TGAAGCTCCGGTTTTGAACT-3'
AGTTTTTTAGGCACCTTTTGAAATGTAATCATTTGGGTCAATATGTAATTTTCAGTGTTAGACTAGTAAA
TTGTCCGCTAAATTCTGGCCGTTTTTGGCTTTTTTGTTAGACGAAGCTTGGTACCGAGCTCGGATCTCCA
CCCCGTACCGGTCCTGCAGTCGAATTCACCATGTCTAGACTGGACAAGAGCAAAGTCATAAACGGAGCTC
TGGAATTACTCAATGGTGTCGGTATCGAAGGCCTGACGACAAGGAAACTCGCTCAAAAGCTGGGAGTTGA
GCAGCCTACCCTGTACTGGCACGTGAAGAACAAGCGGGCCCTGCTCGATGCCCTGCCAATCGAGATGCTG
GACAGGCATCATACCCACTTCTGCCCCCTGGAAGGCGAGTCATGGCAAGACTTTCTGCGGAACAACGCCA
AGTCATACCGCTGTGCTCTCCTCTCACATCGCGACGGGGCTAAAGTGCATCTCGGCACCCGCCCAACAGA
GAAACAGTACGAAACCCTGGAAAATCAGCTCGCGTTCCTGTGTCAGCAAGGCTTCTCCCTGGAGAACGCA
CTGTACGCTCTGTCCGCCGTGGGCCACTTTACACTGGGCTGCGTATTGGAGGAACAGGAGCATCAAGTAG
CAAAAGAGGAAAGAGAGACACCTACCACCGATTCTATGCCCCCACTTCTGAGACAAGCAATTGAGCTGTT
CGACCGGCAGGGAGCCGAACCTGCCTTCCTTTTCGGCCTGGAACTAATCATATGTGGCCTGGAGAAACAG
CTAAAGTGCGAAAGCGGCGGGCCGACCGACGCCCTTGACGATTTTGACTTAGACATGCTCCCAGCCGATG
CCCTTGACGACTTTGACCTTGATATGCTGCCTGCTGACGCTCTTGACGATTTTGACCTTGACATGCTCCC
CGGGTAACTAAGTAAGGATCCGCGGCCGCACTA
